Addgene plasmid #219434: pTNSQCas
Purpose: CRISPR-associated transposases from V. cholerae and used for RNA guided cargo insertion in Vibrio natriegens
Depositing lab: Sheng Yang. Depositing organization: CAS Center for Excellence in Molecular Plant Sciences ("CEMPS"). Publication: Chromosome recombination and modification by LoxP-mediated evolution in Vibrio natriegens using CRISPR-associated transposases. Xu J, Sun Y, Wu J, Yang S, Yang L. Biotechnol Bioeng. 2024 Mar;121(3):1163-1172. doi: 10.1002/bit.28639. Epub 2023 Dec 22. PubMed 38131162.
Backbone
  Vector backbone: pSU2718
  Vector type: Bacterial Expression
Growth in bacteria
  Bacterial resistance: Chloramphenicol, 25 μg/mL
  Growth temperature: 37°C
  Growth strain: DH5alpha
  Copy number: Low Copy
Gene/Insert
  Gene/Insert name: TnsA, TnsB, TnsC, TniQ, Cas8, Cas7, Cas6
  Species: other
  Cloning method: Gibson Cloning
Terms and licenses: Academic/Nonprofit Terms; Industry Terms: Not Available to Industry
How to cite: pTNSQCas was a gift from Sheng Yang (Addgene plasmid # 219434 ; http://n2t.net/addgene:219434 ; RRID:Addgene_219434)
