[The description below was written by a language model from this plasmid's Addgene catalogue record and pLannotate feature annotations shown in this document.]
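Description:
pTNSQCas is a bacterial expression plasmid of about 11.5 kb built on the pSU2718 backbone. It supplies the protein machinery of a Vibrio cholerae CRISPR-associated transposase (CAST) system for RNA-guided cargo insertion in Vibrio natriegens. It replicates from a p15A origin, is listed as low copy, and is compatible with ColE1-type plasmids, so it can be maintained alongside companion plasmids. Selection is by chloramphenicol, through a chloramphenicol acetyltransferase gene driven by its native cat promoter. Short matches to bom, the RSF origin and a tetracycline efflux gene are annotated only as fragments and appear to be backbone remnants rather than functional elements.

According to the catalogue entry, the insert assembled by Gibson cloning comprises seven genes: TnsA, TnsB, TnsC, TniQ, Cas8, Cas7 and Cas6. In this type of system, Cas6, Cas7 and Cas8 form a Cascade-like complex that uses a CRISPR RNA to recognise a DNA target. TniQ links that complex to the transposition proteins, and TnsA, TnsB and TnsC then integrate a transposon-borne cargo near the target site. The automated feature table does not annotate these coding sequences, leaving roughly the first 7.9 kb unlabelled, which is presumably where they lie. It does show a TetR repressor gene with the divergent tetR/tetA promoter region just upstream of that stretch and a T7 terminator just downstream. This layout suggests tetracycline-class inducible expression of the operon, although the record does not explicitly state the promoter.

No guide RNA cassette or transposon donor is annotated or listed, so these are probably provided separately. The associated work used the system for chromosomal modification and loxP-mediated recombination in V. natriegens.
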