Features (pLannotate 1.2.2; 10 found; start..end, strand, type, name):
   7902..7919    +  CDS            SET1 (fragment): solubility-enhancement tag derived from T7 phage gene 10B
   7927..7974    +  terminator     T7 terminator: transcription terminator for bacteriophage T7 RNA polymerase
   8246..8905    -  CDS            CmR: chloramphenicol acetyltransferase; cat; confers resistance to chloramphenicol
   8906..9008    -  promoter       cat promoter: promoter of the E. coli cat gene encoding chloramphenicol acetyltransferase
   9156..9177    +  misc_feature   bom (fragment): basis of mobility region from pBR322
   9276..9331    -  rep_origin     RSF ori (fragment): Plasmids containing the RSF 1030 origin of replication can be propagated in E. coli cells that contain additional plasmids with compatible origins.
   9419..9964    -  rep_origin     p15A ori: Plasmids containing the medium-copy-number p15A origin of replication can be propagated in E. coli cells that contain a second plasmid with the ColE1 origin.
  10131..10189   -  CDS            TcR (fragment): tetracycline efflux protein; tet; confers resistance to tetracycline
  10260..10883   -  CDS            TetR: tetracycline repressor TetR; tetR from transposon Tn10; TetR binds to the tetracycline operator tetO to inhibit transcription. This inhibition can be relieved by adding tetracycline or doxycycline.
  10902..10957   +  promoter       tetR/tetA promoters: tetR; overlapping promoters for bacterial tetR and tetA
>Addgene plasmid #219434 | pTNSQCas | addgene full sequence | sequence record 435610 | Addgene NGS Result
TCCCCTGCTGTCCTTTGTGTCTGCGAGAAAATGGCTACGCCTCCTACCTTTGGCACTTTCAGGGGTACGA
ATACTGCCACAGCCATAACGTACCTTTAATTACCACTTGTAGCTGTGGTAAGGAGTTTGACTACCGAGTA
TCTGGGTTAAAGGGCATTTGCTGCAAATGCAAGGAGCCTATCACCTTAACCAGCAGGGAGAACGGTCATG
AGGCAGCGTGTACTGTTTCAAACTGGCTTGCTGGCCATGAATCTAAACCTCTGCCAAATCTTCCTAAAAG
CTACCGATGGGGTTTAGTTCATTGGTGGATGGGTATTAAAGATAGCGAGTTCGATCACTTTTCGTTCGTT
CAATTTTTCTCAAACTGGCCAAGGTCATTCCACTCGATAATCGAAGATGAAGTAGAGTTCAACCTTGAGC
ATGCTGTTGTCAGCACGTCTGAATTACGACTAAAAGATCTTCTTGGTCGATTGTTTTTCGGTTCAATTCG
GTTACCTGAGCGGAATCTTCAACACAATATCATCCTTGGTGAGCTTCTCTGCTATTTAGAAAATCGTTTA
TGGCAAGACAAGGGATTAATCGCCAACCTCAAAATGAACGCGTTAGAGGCGACTGTAATGTTAAATTGTA
GCCTCGATCAGATTGCATCAATGGTTGAACAACGCATCTTGAAGCCAAATCGAAAAAGCAAGCCCAACAG
CCCTCTTGATGTTACCGATTATCTATTTCATTTCGGCGATATTTTCTGTCTTTGGTTAGCTGAGTTCCAA
AGCGATGAGTTTAACCGTTCGTTTTATGTGTCGAGGTGGTAAATGCAAACTCTGAAAGAACTAATCGCAT
CCAATCCTGACGACTTAACAACTGAACTTAAGAGAGCATTTCGTCCACTCACACCGCATATTGCAATTGA
TGGTAATGAACTTGACGCACTGACGATATTAGTCAATTTAACCGATAAGACTGATGATCAGAAAGACCTG
CTCGATCGAGCCAAATGCAAGCAAAAACTTCGAGATGAAAAATGGTGGGCTAGCTGCATAAATTGCGTTA
ATTACAGACAAAGCCATAACCCAAAATTCCCGGATATACGTTCTGAAGGCGTGATTCGAACCCAAGCCCT
GGGTGAATTACCGAGTTTCCTACTCTCGTCCTCAAAAATCCCACCATACCATTGGTCATATAGCCATGAT
TCAAAATACGTCAACAAAAGCGCATTCCTCACCAATGAGTTTTGTTGGGATGGTGAGATCTCATGTTTGG
GTGAGCTTCTTAAAGATGCAGATCACCCACTTTGGAATACTTTGAAAAAGTTAGGTTGTTCTCAAAAAAC
TTGCAAAGCAATGGCAAAACAACTAGCTGATATTACTCTCACGACTATCAATGTCACACTCGCACCAAAT
TACCTGACTCAAATATCTCTCCCCGATAGTGATACATCCTACATTTCACTCTCTCCTGTTGCATCGCTAT
CGATGCAAAGCCACTTTCATCAGAGGCTCCAAGATGAAAATCGGCATAGCGCGATAACGCGGTTTAGCCG
AACTACCAACATGGGGGTCACTGCGATGACATGTGGCGGCGCATTTAGAATGTTAAAGTCTGGCGCTAAG
TTTTCCAGCCCCCCTCATCACCGATTAAACAGTAAACGAAGTTGGTTGACGTCAGAGCATGTTCAGTCAT
TAAAACAGTACCAGCGCCTCAACAAAAGCCTCATACCTGAAAACTCTCGGATTGCACTCCGTAGAAAATA
CAAAATCGAGCTTCAAAATATGGTCAGATCTTGGTTTGCAATGCAAGACCATACCCTTGATTCGAACATA
CTTATCCAACATTTGAATCATGACCTATCTTACTTAGGAGCCACAAAACGTTTTGCATACGATCCAGCGA
TGACCAAGCTCTTTACTGAGCTTTTGAAACGAGAGTTATCAAATTCAATCAATAATGGTGAGCAACACAC
TAATGGATCGTTTTTAGTCCTACCGAATATCAGGGTTTGTGGCGCAACAGCTTTAAGCTCCCCGGTAACG
GTGGGGATTCCATCACTTACAGCTTTCTTTGGCTTCGTTCACGCATTTGAACGGAATATAAATCGCACCA
CCTCATCGTTTCGTGTTGAATCCTTTGCGATATGCGTCCATCAACTACATGTCGAGAAGCGAGGTTTGAC
AGCAGAGTTTGTGGAAAAAGGCGACGGGACTATATCCGCTCCCGCGACCCGGGATGACTGGCAGTGTGAT
GTCGTATTTAGCCTTATTTTGAACACCAACTTTGCTCAACATATTGACCAAGATACGTTAGTTACATCAC
TACCAAAGCGATTGGCTCGGGGTTCAGCAAAAATTGCGATTGATGACTTTAAACATATCAACTCATTCTC
GACATTAGAAACAGCGATCGAATCTCTGCCAATAGAAGCTGGTAGGTGGTTATCACTTTACGCACAGTCA
AACAATAATCTAAGTGATCTATTAGCAGCCATGACAGAGGACCATCAGCTCATGGCAAGCTGCGTCGGTT
ACCACTTGTTAGAAGAGCCCAAAGATAAACCAAACTCCCTCAGAGGTTACAAACACGCTATCGCCGAGTG
CATCATTGGACTCATTAACTCAATCACCTTTAGCTCAGAGACTGATCCCAACACAATCTTTTGGTCGCTA
AAGAACTATCAAAACTACCTAGTGGTACAGCCAAGGAGTATCAACGATGAAACTACCGACAAATCTAGCC
TATGAGCGCTCTATCGACCCATCAGATGTCTGTTTTTTTGTCGTCTGGCCCGATGATAGAAAAACACCTT
TAACCTACAATTCTCGTACTCTGCTCGGGCAAATGGAAGCGGCATCATTAGCCTATGATGTCTCAGGTCA
ACCAATAAAAAGTGCCACCGCTGAGGCGTTAGCTCAAGGGAACCCTCATCAAGTTGATTTCTGCCACGTT
CCATACGGTGCGAGTCATATTGAATGCAGTTTCTCCGTCTCGTTTTCTTCTGAACTACGTCAACCATATA
AGTGTAACTCAAGCAAAGTTAAACAAACGCTAGTGCAATTAGTCGAGCTCTACGAAACGAAAATCGGCTG
GACTGAGCTAGCAACCCGATATTTGATGAACATTTGCAACGGTAAATGGCTGTGGAAAAATACCCGTAAA
GCCTATTGCTGGAACATTGTACTTACACCTTGGCCTTGGAACGGGGAAAAGGTTGGATTTGAAGATATTC
GTACTAACTACACCTCACGGCAAGACTTTAAAAATAATAAAAATTGGTCTGCTATAGTTGAAATGATCAA
AACCGCATTTTCTAGTACTGATGGGCTGGCGATATTTGAAGTCAGGGCCACCTTGCACTTGCCAACGAAT
GCTATGGTGCGGCCAAGCCAAGTTTTCACAGAAAAAGAAAGTGGCAGTAAAAGTAAATCTAAAACTCAAA
ACAGTCGAGTTTTTCAGAGTACAACTATTGATGGTGAACGATCGCCAATACTAGGGGCCTTTAAAACGGG
AGCAGCTATTGCAACCATTGACGACTGGTATCCTGAAGCCACTGAGCCACTAAGGGTCGGACGGTTTGGG
GTTCATCGCGAAGATGTCACTTGCTACCGTCATCCGTCTACCGGAAAAGATTTTTTCTCGATATTACAAC
AAGCAGAGCACTATATTGAAGTGTTGAGCGCCAACAAAACTCCCGCTCAAGAAACTATCAACGACATGCA
CTTTTTAATGGCTAACCTGATTAAGGGTGGGATGTTCCAGCATAAAGGAGACTGACTGTGAAATGGTATT
ATAAGACAATCACCTTTCTGCCAGAGTTGTGCAACAACGAGTCACTGGCTGCAAAGTGTCTCCGCGTTCT
GCATGGATTTAACTATCAGTATGAGACACGAAATATCGGCGTTTCATTTCCGCTTTGGTGTGATGCAACG
GTTGGAAAAAAGATTTCATTTGTCAGCAAGAACAAGATAGAACTCGACTTACTACTTAAACAACACTATT
TCGTCCAAATGGAACAACTTCAATACTTTCATATATCCAACACTGTTCTCGTCCCAGAAGATTGTACATA
CGTTTCCTTTAGACGCTGTCAATCTATAGATAAGCTCACAGCAGCAGGGCTGGCAAGGAAAATCAGACGC
CTGGAGAAACGTGCTCTATCTAGAGGCGAGCAATTTGACCCATCATCTTTTGCTCAAAAAGAGCATACTG
CAATAGCGCACTACCACTCACTTGGGGAGTCCAGCAAACAGACGAACCGCAACTTTCGACTCAATATCAG
GATGCTCTCGGAGCAACCCCGTGAGGGGAACTCGATTTTTAGTAGCTATGGCTTATCAAATTCAGAAAAC
TCGTTTCAGCCTGTACCCTTAATCTGACCTAGGCTGCTTTTAAAAGGAGATATAGCATGGCGACAAGTTT
ACCTACGCCCTCAGCAATTACGACTTCGGCGTTAGAGTATGCATTCCATACTCCCGCTCGCAATCTAACG
AAATCTCGCGGAAAAAACATTCATCGTTATGTCAGTGTAAAGATGAGTAAGAGGATTACGGTAGAATCTA
CTCTAGAGTGTGATGCCTGCTATCACTTTGATTTTGAGCCAAGTATTGTTCGCTTTTGCGCTCAACCGAT
TCGATTTTTATATTATCTCAATGGTCAGTCTCACTCCTATGTTCCTGACTTTCTAGTTCAATTTGATACC
AACGAGTTTGTTCTATATGAAGTAAAGTCAGCTTATGCTAAGAACAAACCTGATTTTGATGTTGAATGGG
AGGCGAAAGTAAAAGCAGCAACTGAACTAGGGCTAGAATTGGAGCTTGTTGAAGAGAGTGATATTAGGGA
TACGGTTGTATTAAATAATCTTAAGCGCATGCATCGTTATGCTTCGAAAGATGAGCTGAATAACGTACAT
AACTCTCTCTTAAAAATAATAAAGTACAATGGCGCCCAATCTGCAAGATGCTTGGGAGAACAGTTGGGTT
TAAAAGGCCGAACTGTTTTACCAATTTTGTGCGATTTGCTGTCAAGGTGTTTACTCGATACACGTTTGGA
TAAGCCTCTATCTCTTGAATCTCGATTTGAGTTGGCCAGTTATGGCTAAGAAAGGGTTCTCAAGTTTCCA
TAGAAAAGCAGTCTCTTCCCAAGATACGCTTGAATCGATAGAGCTTGTCTCTAGCGCTAATTGTCTAGAA
AGTGTTACGTATCAAGATATATCAGCATTTCCCGAAACAATTGCGGTAGAGATTAATTTCCGATTAAGCA
TTCTTCGCTTTTTAGCGCGAAAGTGCGAAACCATTGTGGCCAAATCAATTGAACCACATCGTGTAGAGCT
ACAGCAAAACTATAGTAGAAAAATACCCAGTGCAATAACGATATATCGATGGTGGCTTGCTTTTCGAAAA
TCAGACTACAACCCCATTAGCTTAGCACCTAATATCAAGGATAGAGGTAATAGAGAGACAAAAGTGTCAA
CAGTTGTTGATTCTATTATGGAACAGGCAGTTGAAAGAGTTATATCTGGACGAAAAGTCAATGTTAGCTC
TGCATATAAACGTGTTCGACGAAAAGTTCGTCAATACAATCTAACTCATGGAACGAAATACACGTATCCT
AAGTACGAATCTGTAAGAAAGCGAGTAAAAAAGAAAACCCCATTTGAGTTATTAGCCGCAGGGAAAGGGG
AGAGAGTAGCTAAGAGAGAGTTTCGCCGAATGGGAAAAAAGATCCTCACGTCTAGCGTGCTAGAGAGGGT
TGAAATAGATCACACTGTCGTTGACCTTTTTGCAGTACACGAAGAGTATCGAATCCCATTGGGCCGACCT
TGGCTTACTCAATTGGTTGATTGTTACAGTAAAGCTGTAATCGGTTTTTATTTAGGTTTCGAGCCTCCTA
GCTATGTGTCGGTTTCCCTTGCACTTAAGAATGCAATACAACGCAAAGATGACTTAATCTCCTCGTATGA
ATCGATCGAGAATGAATGGCTATGTTATGGCATCCCAGACCTACTCGTAACTGATAATGGTAAAGAGTTT
TTGTCGAAAGCATTTGATCAAGCATGTGAATCACTATTGATCAATGTGCATCAAAATAAAGTTGAGACGC
CCGACAACAAACCTCATGTTGAACGTAACTACGGGACTATTAATACTTCTCTGTTAGACGATTTACCTGG
GAAATCCTTCAGCCAGTACCTTCAAAGAGAAGGGTACGACTCTGTGGGAGAAGCTACCCTTACACTCAAT
GAGATTAGAGAAATTTACTTAATTTGGTTGGTGGATATTTATCATAAAAAACCCAATCAGAGAGGCACTA
ATTGTCCTAATGTTGCGTGGAAAAAGGGTTGTCAAGAATGGGAACCAGAGGAGTTCTCTGGTTCTAAAGA
CGAATTAGACTTTAAATTTGCTATTGTTGATTACAAACAACTTACTAAAGTAGGGATAACTGTCTACAAA
GAACTGAGTTATAGCAATGACCGTTTAGCTGAATATAGAGGGAAGAAAGGAAACCATAAAGTTCAGTTCA
AGTATAACCCTGAGTGTATGGCAGTTATTTGGGTGTTGGATGAGGATATGAATGAGTACTTTACAGTTAA
TGCGATTGACTACGAATATGCAAGTAGAGTATCACTTTGGCAACATAAATATAACATGAAATATCAAGCA
GAACTAAATTCAGCAGAATATGATGAGGACAAGGAAATTGATGCAGAAATAAAAATTGAAGAAATCGCAG
ATCGTTCAATTGTTAAGACTAACAAAATCAGAGCTCGGAGGCGTGGCGCTAGGCATCAAGAGAATAGCGC
AAGGGCTAAGTCAATCAGTAATGCGAACCCGGCCTCGATACAAAAACATGAAGATGAAATCGTTAGTGCA
GATAATGACGATTGGGATATTGATTATGTCTGAGAAATCGTCAAATGAGTGAAACGCGTGAGGCTCGTAT
ATCAAGAGCTAAAAGGGCATTTGTATCCACACCGAGCGTTAGGAAAATCTTGAGTTACATGGATAGATGT
AGAGATCTATCAGACCTAGAGTCTGAGCCTACATGCATGATGGTCTATGGTGCTTCGGGTGTAGGTAAAA
CGACCGTCATCAAGAAATACTTAAATCAAAACAGAAGAGAGTCCGAAGCCGGGGGCGATATAATACCGGT
TTTGCATATTGAGTTGCCAGACAATGCGAAGCCAGTAGATGCAGCAAGGGAATTGCTGGTTGAAATGGGT
GACCCGCTAGCACTTTATGAAACTGACTTAGCTAGATTGACGAAAAGACTGACTGAATTAATCCCTGCGG
TCGGCGTGAAGCTGATTATTATCGATGAGTTCCAACATTTGGTGGAAGAAAGGTCAAATCGGGTTCTTAC
CCAAGTAGGTAATTGGCTAAAAATGATACTTAACAAAACGAAATGTCCAATTGTTATATTTGGTATGCCA
TACTCAAAAGTTGTACTGCAAGCAAACTCGCAACTTCACGGGCGATTTTCCATTCAGGTTGAACTGCGCC
CCTTTAGCTACCAGGGAGGTAGAGGTGTATTTAAAACTTTTTTGGAATACCTTGATAAAGCCCTACCTTT
TGAAAAACAGGCTGGCTTAGCCAACGAAAGTTTGCAGAAAAAATTGTATGCATTCTCTCAGGGAAACATG
CGTTCGTTGAGAAACCTTATTTATCAAGCATCTATCGAAGCAATTGATAATCAGCATGAGACGATAACCG
AAGAAGATTTCGTTTTTGCATCGAAGTTGACATCGGGCGATAAACCCAACTCATGGAAAAATCCTTTTGA
GGAGGGTGTTGAGGTAACAGAAGATATGTTACGACCGCCACCAAAAGATATTGGTTGGGAGGACTATTTG
AGACATTCAACCCCGAGAGTGAGTAAACCAGGTAGAAATAAAAACTTTTTCGAATAACCTAGGCTGCTGC
CACCGCTGAGCAATAACTAGCATAACCCCTTGGGGCCTCTAAACGGGTCTTGAGGGGTTTTTTGCTGAAA
CCTCAGGCATTTGAGAAGCACACGGTCACACTGCTTCCGGTAGTCAATAAACCGGTAAACCAGCAATAGA
CATAAGCGGCTATTTAACGACCCTGCCCTGAACCGACGACCGGGTCATCGTGGCCGGATCTTGCGGCCCC
TCGGCTTGAACGAATTGTTAGACAGTCGAATTTGCTTTCGAATTTCTGCCATTCATCCGCTTATTATCAC
TTATTCAGGCGTAGCAACCAGGCGTTTAAGGGCACCAATAACTGCCTTAAAAAAATTACGCCCCGCCCTG
CCACTCATCGCAGTACTGTTGTAATTCATTAAGCATTCTGCCGACATGGAAGCCATCACAAACGGCATGA
TGAACCTGAATCGCCAGCGGCATCAGCACCTTGTCGCCTTGCGTATAATATTTGCCCATGGTGAAAACGG
GGGCGAAGAAGTTGTCCATATTGGCCACGTTTAAATCAAAACTGGTGAAACTCACCCAGGGATTGGCTGA
GACGAAAAACATATTCTCAATAAACCCTTTAGGGAAATAGGCCAGGTTTTCACCGTAACACGCCACATCT
TGCGAATATATGTGTAGAAACTGCCGGAAATCGTCGTGGTATTCACTCCAGAGCGATGAAAACGTTTCAG
TTTGCTCATGGAAAACGGTGTAACAAGGGTGAACACTATCCCATATCACCAGCTCACCGTCTTTCATTGC
CATACGGAATTCCGGATGAGCATTCATCAGGCGGGCAAGAATGTGAATAAAGGCCGGATAAAACTTGTGC
TTATTTTTCTTTACGGTCTTTAAAAAGGCCGTAATATCCAGCTGAACGGTCTGGTTATAGGTACATTGAG
CAACTGACTGAAATGCCTCAAAATGTTCTTTACGATGCCATTGGGATATATCAACGGTGGTATATCCAGT
GATTTTTTTCTCCATTTTAGCTTCCTTAGCTCCTGAAAATCTCGATAACTCAAAAAATACGCCCGGTAGT
GATCTTATTTCATTATGGTGAAAGTTGGAACCTCTTACGTGCCGATCAACGTCTCATTTTCGCCAAAAGT
TGGCCCAGGGCTTCCCGGTATCAACAGGGACACCAGGATTTATTTATTCTGCGAAGTGATCTTCCGTCAC
AGGTATTTTAGCTAGCTCACTCGGTCGCTACGCTCCGGGCGTGAGACTGCGGCGGTAGCGGAGTGTATAC
TGGCTTACTATGTTGGCACTGATGAGGGTGTCAGTGAAGTGCTTCATGTGGCAGGAGAAAAAAGGCTGCA
CCGGTGCGTCAGCAGAATATGTGATACAGGATATATTCCGCTTCCTCGCTCACTGACTCGCTACGCTCGG
TCGTTCGACTGCGGCGAGCGGAAATGGCTTACGAACGGGGCGGAGATTTCCTGGAAGATGCCAGGAAGAT
ACTTAACAGGGAAGTGAGAGGGCCGCGGCAAAGCCGTTTTTCCATAGGCTCCGCCCCCCTGACAAGCATC
ACGAAATCTGACGCTCAAATCAGTGGTGGCGAAACCCGACAGGACTATAAAGATACCAGGCGTTTCCCCC
TGGCGGCTCCCTCGTGCGCTCTCCTGTTCCTGCCTTTCGGTTTACCGGTGTCATTCCGCTGTTATGGCCG
CGTTTGTCTCATTCCACGCCTGACACTCAGTTCCGGGTAGGCAGTTCGCTCCAAGCTGGACTGTATGCAC
GAACCCCCCGTTCAGTCCGACCGCTGCGCCTTATCCGGTAACTATCGTCTTGAGTCCAACCCGGAAAGAC
ATGCAAAAGCACCACTGGCAGCAGCCACTGGTAATTGATTTAGAGGAGTTAGTCTTGAAGTCATGCGCCG
GTTAAGGCTAAACTGAAAGGACAAGTTTTGGTGACTGCGCTCCTCCAAGCCAGTTACCTCGGTTCAAAGA
GTTGGTAGCTCAGAGAACCTTCGAAAAACCGCCCTGCAAGGCGGTTTTTTCGTTTTCAGAGCAAGAGATT
ACGCGCAGACCAAAACGATCTCAAGAAGATCATCTTATTAATCAGATAAAATATTTCTAGTTTTCTACTG
AACCGCTCTAGATTTCAGTGCAATTTATCTCTTCAAATGTAGCACCTGAAGTCAGCCAGCACCTGAAGTC
AGCCAGCACCTGAAGTCAGCCCCATACGATATAAGTTGTAATTCTCATGTTAGTCATGCCCCGCGCCCAC
CGGAAGGAGCTGACTGGGTTGAAGGCTCTCAAGGGCATCCTGATGAATCCCCTAATGATTTTTATCAAAA
TCATTAAGGTTACCATCACGGAAAAAGGTTATGCTGCTTTTAAGACCCACTTTCACATTTAAGTTGTTTT
TCTAATCCGCATATGATCAATTCAAGGCCGAATAAGAAGGCTGGCTCTGCACCTTGGTGATCAAATAATT
CGATAGCTTGTCGTAATAATGGCGGCATACTATCAGTAGTAGGTGTTTCCCTTTCTTCTTTAGCGACTTG
ATGCTCTTGATCTTCCAATACGCAACCTAAAGTAAAATGCCCCACAGCGCTGAGTGCATATAATGCATTC
TCTAGTGAAAAACCTTGTTGGCATAAAAAGGCTAATTGATTTTCGAGAGTTTCATACTGTTTTTCTGTAG
GCCGTGTACCTAAATGTACTTTTGCTCCATCGCGATGACTTAGTAAAGCACATCTAAAACTTTTAGCGTT
ATTACGTAAAAAATCTTGCCAGCTTTCCCCTTCTAAAGGGCAAAAGTGAGTATGGTGCCTATCTAACATC
TCAATGGCTAAGGCGTCGAGCAAAGCCCGCTTATTTTTTACATGCCAATACAATGTAGGCTGCTCTACAC
CTAGCTTCTGGGCGAGTTTACGGGTTGTTAAACCTTCGATTCCGACCTCATTAAGCAGCTCTAATGCGCT
GTTAATCACTTTACTTTTATCTAATCTAGACATCATTAATTCCTAATTTTTGTTGACACTCTATCATTGA
TAGAGTTATTTTACCACTCCCTATCAGTGATAGAGAAAAGTGAACTCTAGAAATAATTTTGTTTAACTTT
AAAAGGAGATATACCATGGGTGAACTGCCGAGTAGGTAGCTGATAACGAGACCTCTGGTCTCGTGAACTG
CCGAGTAGGTAGCTGATAACGGATCCGAATTCGAGCTCGGCGCGCCTGCAGGTCGACAAGCTTGCGGCCG
CTAAGGAGATATACATATGTTTTTGCAAAGACCTAAACCTTACAGCGATGAAAGTTTAGAAAGTTTCTTT
ATCCGAGTGGCTAACAAAAATGGCTACGGTGATGTCCATCGCTTCCTAGAAGCCACTAAACGATTCCTTC
AAGACATTGACCATAATGGCTATCAAACCTTTCCGACTGATATAACTCGGATAAACCCATACTCAGCTAA
AAACAGTTCCAGCGCACGAACTGCGTCATTCCTGAAACTTGCACAATTGACATTTAATGAACCGCCAGAG
CTACTTGGGTTGGCAATTAACAGAACAAACATGAAATACTCGCCGTCAACTAGCGCGGTTGTTAGAGGTG
CAGAAGTCTTTCCTCGCAGTTTACTACGGACGCACTCCA
